Addgene plasmid #146329: pAc5.1B-EGFP-HA-DmAGO1-F777A-siRNAres_F
Purpose: Insect Expression of DmAGO1-F777A-siRNAres
Depositing lab: Elisa Izaurralde. Depositing organization: Max Planck Institute for Developmental Biology. Publication: A C-terminal silencing domain in GW182 is essential for miRNA function. Eulalio A, Helms S, Fritzsch C, Fauser M, Izaurralde E. RNA. 2009 Jun;15(6):1067-77. doi: 10.1261/rna.1605509. Epub 2009 Apr 21. PubMed 19383769.
Backbone
  Vector backbone: Unknown
  Vector type: Insect Expression
Growth in bacteria
  Bacterial resistance: Ampicillin, 100 μg/mL
  Growth temperature: 37°C
  Growth strain: DH5alpha
  Copy number: Low Copy
Gene/Insert
  Gene/Insert name: DmAGO1-F777A-siRNAres
  Species: D. melanogaster (fly)
  Mutation: variation with 2 non silent mutations compared to the sequence given by NCBI:NM_166020.1
  Entrez Gene: AGO1 (a.k.a. Dmel_CG6671, AGO-1, Ago, Ago-1, Ago1, Agp1, CG6671, Dm Ago1, DmAgo1, Dmel\CG6671, MRE20, ago-1, ago1, ago1-1, anon-WO0257455.29, argonaute1, dAGO1, dAgo1, dmAgo1, l(2)04845, l(2)4845, l(2)k00208, l(2)k08121)
  Cloning method: Unknown
Terms and licenses: Academic/Nonprofit Terms; Industry Terms: Not Available to Industry
Depositor comments: Plasmids from this collection were made available to the research community and donated after the lab closed. Please note that the sequence provided by the depositing laboratory may be theoretical/predicted or based on Sanger sequencing results. There may be discrepancies between sequencing results obtained by Addgene and the depositor sequence. If an Addgene verified sequence is not available, please contact before placing your order to request that our lab fully sequence the plasmid.
How to cite: pAc5.1B-EGFP-HA-DmAGO1-F777A-siRNAres_F was a gift from Elisa Izaurralde (Addgene plasmid # 146329 ; http://n2t.net/addgene:146329 ; RRID:Addgene_146329)
