[The description below was written by a language model from this plasmid's Addgene catalogue record and pLannotate feature annotations shown in this document.]
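Description:
pAc5.1B-EGFP-HA-DmAGO1-F777A-siRNAres_F is a 9,055 nt insect expression plasmid for producing a tagged mutant of Drosophila melanogaster Argonaute 1 (AGO1) in fly cells. The catalogue lists the backbone as unknown, although the name and annotated parts point to a pAc5.1-type vector. Expression is driven by the constitutive Drosophila actin 5C (Ac5) promoter and terminated by an SV40 polyadenylation signal. In bacteria the plasmid replicates from a ColE1/pUC-type origin and is selected with ampicillin through the β-lactamase gene and its own promoter. The record lists it as low copy, even though the origin is annotated as a high-copy type. Short fragments annotated as tetracycline resistance and SV40 large T antigen appear to be non-functional backbone remnants.

The payload is an N-terminal EGFP coding sequence followed by an HA epitope (annotated as a fragment of a 3xHA tag) and then the AGO1 open reading frame. The automated annotation labels this frame as rat Ago2 on the basis of homology, but the catalogue identifies it as fly AGO1. The name indicates an F777A substitution and an "siRNAres" version, meaning the coding sequence is presumably altered to escape an siRNA or dsRNA targeting endogenous AGO1. The record itself says only that the insert differs from the NCBI reference by two non-silent mutations. A vector-derived V5 tag lies downstream of the insert, and the record does not state whether it is translated in frame.

Such a construct suits complementation experiments in which endogenous AGO1 is depleted and the fluorescent, HA-tagged mutant is expressed in its place. This fits the associated work on GW182 and miRNA-mediated silencing. The depositor notes that the supplied sequence may be theoretical or based on Sanger reads.
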