Features (pLannotate 1.2.2; 11 found; start..end, strand, type, name):
     56..2568    +  promoter       Ac5 promoter: Drosophila melanogaster actin 5C promoter
   2588..3304    +  CDS            EGFP: EGFP is a basic (constitutively fluorescent) green fluorescent protein published in 1996, derived from Aequorea victoria. It is reported to be a rapidly-maturing weak dimer with moderate acid sensitivity.
   3323..3349    +  CDS            3xHA (fragment): three tandem HA epitope tags
   3698..6301    +  CDS            Ago2: AGO2_RAT - Also known as Eif2c2. Experimental evidence at protein level: Swiss-Prot protein existence level 1. Required for RNA-mediated gene silencing (RNAi) by the RNA- induced silencing complex (RISC). The 'minimal RISC' appears to include AGO2 bound to a short guide RNA such as a microRNA (miRNA) or short interfering RNA (siRNA). These guide RNAs direct RISC to complementary mRNAs that are targets for RISC-mediated gene silencing. The precise mechanism of gene silencing depends on the degree of complementarity between the miRNA or siRNA and its target. Binding of RISC to a perfectly comple
   6340..6381    +  CDS            V5 tag: epitope tag from simian virus 5
   6481..6615    -  polyA_signal   SV40 poly(A) signal: SV40 polyadenylation signal
   6638..6722    -  CDS            large T antigen (fragment): large T antigen from SV40 (simian virus 40)
   6723..7193    +  CDS            TcR (fragment): tetracycline efflux protein; tet; confers resistance to tetracycline
   7237..7825    -  rep_origin     ori: high-copy-number ColE1/pMB1/pBR322/pUC origin of replication
   7996..8856    -  CDS            AmpR: β-lactamase; bla; confers resistance to ampicillin, carbenicillin, and related antibiotics
   8857..8961    -  promoter       AmpR promoter: bla
>Addgene plasmid #146329 | pAc5.1B-EGFP-HA-DmAGO1-F777A-siRNAres_F | depositor full sequence | sequence record 288774 | Full Sequence
CTTCAAGGAATTAATTCTATATTCTAAAAACACAAATGATACTTCTAAAAAAAATCATGAATGGCATCAA
CTCTGAATCAAATCTTTGCAGATGCACCTACTTCTCATTTCCACTGTCACATCATTTTTCCAGATCTCGC
TGCCTGTTATGTGGCCCACAAACCAAGACACGTTTTATGGCCATTAAAGCTGGCTGATCGTCGCCAAACA
CCAAATACATATCAATATGTACATTCGAGAAAGAAGCGATCAAAGAAGCGTCTTCGGGCGAGTAGGAGAA
TGCGGAGGAGAAGGAGAACGAGCTGATCTAGTATCTCTCCACAATCCAATGCCAACTGACCAACTGGCCA
TATTCGGAGCAATTTGAAGCCAATTTCCATCGCCTGGCGATCGCTCCATTCTTGGCTATATGTTTTTCAC
CGTTCCCGGGGCCATTTTCAAAGACTCGTCGGTAAGATAAGATTGTGTCACTCGCTGTCTCTCTTCATTT
GTCGAAGAATGCTGAGGAATTTCGCGATGACGTCGGCGAGTATTTTGAAGAATGAGAATAATTTGTATTT
ATACGAAAATCAGTTAGTGGAATTTTCTACAAAAACATGTTATCTATAGATAATTTTGTTGCAAAATATG
TTGACTATGACAAAGATTGTATGTATATACCTTTAATGTATTCTCATTTTCTTATGTATTTATAATGGCA
ATGATGATACTGATGATATTTTAAGATGATGCCAGACCACAGGCTGATTTCTGCGTCTTTTGCCGAACGC
AGTGCATGTGCGGTTGTTGTTTTTTGGAATAGTTTCAATTTTCGGACTGTCCGCTTTGATTTCAGTTTCT
TGGCTTATTCAAAAAGCAAAGTAAAGCCAAAAAAGCGAGATGGCAATACCAAATGCGGCAAAACGGTAGT
GGAAGGAAAGGGGTGCGGGGCAGCGGAAGGAAGGGTGGGGCGGGGCGTGGCGGGGTCTGTGGCTGGGCGC
GACGTCACCGACGTTGGAGCCACTCCTTTGACCATGTGTGCGTGTGTGTATTATTCGTGTCTCGCCACTC
GCCGGTTGTTTTTTTCTTTTTATCTCGCTCTCTCTAGCGCCATCTCGTACGCATGCTCAACGCACCGCAT
GTTGCCGTGTCCTTTATGCGTCATTTTGGCTCGAAATAGGCAATTATTTAAACAAAGATTAGTCAACGAA
AACGCTAAAATAAATAAGTCTACAATATGGTTACTTATTGCCATGTGTGTGCAGCCAACGATAGCAACAA
AAGCAACAACACAGTGGCTTTCCCTCTTTCACTTTTTGTTTGCAAGCGCGTGCGAGCAAGACGGCACGAC
CGGCAAACGCAATTACGCTGACAAAGAGCAGACGAAGTTTTGGCCGAAAAACATCAAGGCGCCTGATACG
AATGCATTTGCAATAACAATTGCGATATTTAATATTGTTTATGAAGCTGTTTGACTTCAAAACACACAAA
AAAAAAAATAAAACAAATTATTTGAAAGAGAATTAGGAATCGGACAGCTTATCGTTACGGGCTAACAGCA
CACCGAGACGAAATAGCTTACCTGACGTCACAGCCTCTGGAAGAACTGCCGCCAAGCAGAGAGAGAGAGA
AAAAGAGGGAGAGCAGCTTAGACCGCATGTGCTTGTGTGTGAGGCGTCTCTCTCTTCGTCTCCTGTTTGC
GCAAACGCATAGACTGCACTGAGAAAATCGATTACCTATTTTTTATGAATGAATATTTGCACTATTACTA
TTCAAAACTATTAAGATAGCAATCACATTCAATAGCCAAATACTATACCACCTGAGCGATGCAACGAAAT
GATCAATTTGAGCAAAAATGCTGCATATTTAGGACGGCATCATTATAGAAATGCTTCTTGCTGTGTACTT
TTCTCTCGTCTGGCAGCTGTTTCGCCGTTATTGTTAAAACCGGCTTAAGTTAGGTGTGTTTTCTACGACT
AGTGATGCCCCTACTAGAAGATGTGTGTTGCACAAATGTCCCTGAATAACCAATTTGAAGTGCAGATAGC
AGTAAACGTAAGCTAATATGAATATTATTTAACTGTAATGTTTTAATATCGCTGGACATTACTAATAAAC
CCACTATAAACACATGTACATATGTATGTTTTGGCATACAATGAGTAGTTGGGGAAAAAATGTGTAAAAG
CACCGTGACCATCACAGCATAAAGATAACCAGCTGAAGTATCGAATATGAGTAACCCCCAAATTGAATCA
CATGCCGCAACTGATAGGACCCATGGAAGTACACTCTTCATGGCGATATACAAGACACACACAAGCACGA
ACACCCAGTTGCGGAGGAAATTCTCCGTAAATGAAAACCCAATCGGCGAACAATTCATACCCATATATGG
TAAAAGTTTTGAACGCGACTTGAGAGCGGAGAGCATTGCGGCTGATAAGGTTTTAGCGCTAAGCGGGCTT
TATAAAACGGGCTGCGGGACCAGTTTTCATATCACTACCGTTTGAGTTCTTGTGCTGTGTGGATACTCCT
CCCGACACAAAGCCGCTCCATCAGCCAGCAGTCGTCTAATCCAGAGACCCCGGATCGGGGTACCAACATG
GTGAGCAAGGGCGAGGAGCTGTTCACCGGGGTGGTGCCCATCCTGGTCGAGCTGGACGGCGACGTAAACG
GCCACAAGTTCAGCGTGTCCGGCGAGGGCGAGGGCGATGCCACCTACGGCAAGCTGACCCTGAAGTTCAT
CTGCACCACCGGCAAGCTGCCCGTGCCCTGGCCCACCCTCGTGACCACCCTGACCTACGGCGTGCAGTGC
TTCAGCCGCTACCCCGACCACATGAAGCAGCACGACTTCTTCAAGTCCGCCATGCCCGAAGGCTACGTCC
AGGAGCGCACCATCTTCTTCAAGGACGACGGCAACTACAAGACCCGCGCCGAGGTGAAGTTCGAGGGCGA
CACCCTGGTGAACCGCATCGAGCTGAAGGGCATCGACTTCAAGGAGGACGGCAACATCCTGGGGCACAAG
CTGGAGTACAACTACAACAGCCACAACGTCTATATCATGGCCGACAAGCAGAAGAACGGCATCAAGGTGA
ACTTCAAGATCCGCCACAACATCGAGGACGGCAGCGTGCAGCTCGCCGACCACTACCAGCAGAACACCCC
CATCGGCGACGGCCCCGTGCTGCTGCCCGACAACCACTACCTGAGCACCCAGTCCGCCCTGAGCAAAGAC
CCCAACGAGAAGCGCGATCACATGGTCCTGCTGGAGTTCGTGACCGCCGCCGGGATCACTCTCGGCATGG
ACGAGCTGTACAAGCCAAGCTTGAATTCTATGTACCCATACGATGTTCCAGATTACGCTATGTCCACGGA
GCGTGAGCTGGCTCCCGGTGGGCCAGCTCAGCTCCATCCGCACACGCTGCCGCTGACTTTTCCGGATCTC
CAGATGACCTCCACCGTGGGCATCATTGGGAAAGTCTACGAGTCACAGTGGACCCCCTCGCCCACTCGGC
CTCAGAGTCCCTCTCAGGCGCAGACTAGCTTCGACACGCTCACATCACCACCAGCGCCCGGCTCGTCGGT
CAATCCCACCGCCGTCACCAGCCCAAGTGCCCAGAATGTGGCCGCTGGTGGAGCAACTGTGGCCGGTGCA
GCAGCAACTGCCGCCCAGGTGGCCTCCGCCTTGGGTGCCACCACCGGCAGCGTGACGCCAGCAATTGCCA
CCGCAACGCCAGCCACGCAGCCGGATATGCCCGTCTTTACGTGTCCACGACGCCCGAATCTCGGACGAGA
GGGTCGCCCGATTGTGCTGCGCGCCAATCACTTCCAGGTGACAATGCCGCGTGGCTATGTGCATCACTAT
GACATCAATATACAGCCGGACAAGTGTCCGCGAAAGGTGAACCGTGAGATTATCGAGACTATGGTGCATG
CCTATAGCAAGATCTTCGGAGTGCTCAAGCCGGTGTTCGATGGTCGCAACAATCTGTATACCCGCGATCC
CCTGCCCATTGGCAACGAGCGTCTAGAGCTGGAGGTTACTCTACCCGGCGAGGGCAAAGATCGAATCTTT
CGCGTGACGATCAAGTGGCAGGCTCAGGTCTCGCTCTTCAATTTGGAGGAAGCTCTCGAAGGCCGCACGC
GGCAGATACCCTATGATGCCATTTTGGCGCTCGATGTGGTCATGCGCCATCTGCCCAGCATGACGTACAC
GCCAGTGGGACGTAGCTTCTTCAGTTCCCCGGAGGGTTACTACCATCCCCTGGGTGGTGGACGCGAGGTT
TGGTTCGGTTTCCATCAGAGCGCAAGGCCCTCGCAGTGGAAGATGATGCTCAATATCGATGTCTCGGCCA
CCGCTTTCTACAAGGCTCAACCAGTCATTGACTTCATGTGCGAGGTGCTGGACATTCGCGACATCAACGA
GCAGCGCAAACCGCTCACCGATTCGCAGCGCGTCAAGTTCACCAAAGAAATTAAAGGCCTGAAGATCGAG
ATCACCCACTGCGGCCAGATGCGTCGCAAGTATCGTGTGTGCAACGTCACTCGCCGCCCCGCTCAGATGC
AATCATTCCCACTGCAGCTGGAGAACGGACAGACCGTAGAGTGCACCGTGGCCAAGTACTTCCTGGACAA
GTACCGCATGAAATTGCGCTACCCGCACTTGCCCTGCCTGCAGGTTGGCCAAGAGCACAAGCACACTTAC
CTGCCTCTAGAGGTGTGCAACATTGTGGCCGGACAGCGGTGCATTAAAAAGCTGACCGATATGCAGACGT
CGACCATGATCAAGGCCACAGCTCGTTCAGCTCCGGATCGTGAGCGTGAGATTAACAACTTGGTAAAGCG
CGCCGACTTCAACAACGATTCGTATGTGCAAGAGTTTGGCCTGACCATCTCCAATTCGATGATGGAGGTA
CGAGGACGCGTCTTGCCTCCTCCCAAGCTTCAGTATGGGGGACGTGTGTCTACCGGCCTCACCGGCCAGC
AGCTGTTCCCGCCACAGAACAAGGTGAGCTTGGCCTCGCCCAACCAGGGTGTATGGGATATGCGAGGCAA
GCAGTTCTTCACTGGCGTCGAGATCCGCATCTGGGCCATCGCCTGTTTTGCCCCACAGCGCACGGTGCGC
GAGGATGCGCTGCGTAATTTCACCCAGCAGCTGCAGAAGATCTCAAACGATGCAGGCATGCCGATAATTG
GACAGCCGTGCTTCTGTAAGTACGCCACCGGGCCGGATCAAGTGGAACCCATGTTCCGTTACCTGAAGAT
CACCTTCCCCGGCCTGCAACTCGTCGTGGTTGTGCTGCCCGGCAAGACTCCAGTATACGCCGAGGTGAAG
CGTGTAGGTGACACCGTTCTGGGTATGGCCACCCAGTGTGTGCAGGCCAAGAACGTGAACAAGACATCGC
CACAGACGCTCTCTAATCTGTGTCTGAAGATCAACGTCAAGTTGGGCGGCATCAATTCAATTCTGGTCCC
CTCCATTCGGCCAAAGGTCTTCAATGAGCCGGTCATCTTTTTGGGTGCCGATGTGACACACCCACCAGCT
GGCGACAACAAGAAACCATCGATTGCCGCCGTCGTGGGCTCCATGGATGCCCATCCATCGCGGTATGCCG
CCACCGTTCGCGTACAGCAGCACCGACAGGAGATCATCCAGGAGCTGAGCAGCATGGTGCGCGAGCTGTT
GATCATGGCCTACAAATCGACGGGCGGCTACAAGCCCCACCGCATCATACTCTATCGTGACGGAGTCTCC
GAGGGACAATTCCCACATGTCCTGCAACACGAATTGACCGCCATTCGCGAGGCCTGCATTAAGCTAGAGC
CAGAGTATCGGCCGGGCATCACATTCATTGTGGTGCAGAAGCGCCATCACACTCGACTCTTCTGCGCGGA
GAAGAAGGAGCAGAGCGGCAAATCGGGCAATATTCCCGCAGGCACCACCGTCGATGTGGGCATCACACAT
CCCACCGAATTTGATTTCTATCTATGCAGCCATCAGGGCATCCAGGGCACCAGTCGCCCCTCGCACTACC
ACGTTCTGTGGGACGACAATCACTTTGACTCGGACGAGCTGCAGTGCCTCACGTATCAGCTATGCCGTAC
GTACGTGCGCTGCACCCGATCCGTCAGTATACCGGCGCCAGCCTACTACGCCCATTTAGTGGCCTTCCGT
GCCAGATATCATCTGGTGGAGAAGGAGCACGATTCGGGCGAGGGTTCGCACCAGAGCGGCTGCTCAGAGG
ATCGTACGCCAGGTGCCATGGCCAGGGCCATCACTGTGCACGCGGATACCAAGAAGGTCATGTACTTTGC
CTAAGCGGCCGCTCGAGTCTAGAGGGCCCGCGGTTCGAAGGTAAGCCTATCCCTAACCCTCTCCTCGGTC
TCGATTCTACGCGTACCGGTCATCATCACCATCACCATTGAGTTTAAACCCGCTGATCAGCCTCGACTGT
GCCTTCTAAGGCCTGAGCTCGCTGATCAGCCTCGATCGAGGATCCAGACATGATAAGATACATTGATGAG
TTTGGACAAACCACAACTAGAATGCAGTGAAAAAAATGCTTTATTTGTGAAATTTGTGATGCTATTGCTT
TATTTGTAACCATTATAAGCTGCAATAAACAAGTTAACAACAACAATTGCATTCATTTTATGTTTCAGGT
TCAGGGGGAGGTGTGGGAGGTTTTTTAAAGCAAGTAAAACCTCTACAAATGTGGTATGGCTGATTATGAT
CAGTCGACCGATGCCCTTGAGAGCCTTCAACCCAGTCAGCTCCTTCCGGTGGGCGCGGGGCATGACTATC
GTCGCCGCACTTATGACTGTCTTCTTTATCATGCAACTCGTAGGACAGGTGCCGGCAGCGCTCTGGGTCA
TTTTCGGCGAGGACCGCTTTCGCTGGAGCGCGACGATGATCGGCCTGTCGCTTGCGGTATTCGGAATCTT
GCACGCCCTCGCTCAAGCCTTCGTCACTGGTCCCGCCACCAAACGTTTCGGCGAGAAGCAGGCCATTATC
GCCGGCATGGCGGCCGACGCGCTGGGCTACGTCTTGCTGGCGTTCGCGACGCGAGGCTGGATGGCCTTCC
CCATTATGATTCTTCTCGCTTCCGGCGGCATCGGGATGCCCGCGTTGCAGGCCATGCTGTCCAGGCAGGT
AGATGACGACCATCAGGGACAGCTTCAAGGATCGCTCGCGGCTCTTACCAGCCAGCAAAAGGCCAGGAAC
CGTAAAAAGGCCGCGTTGCTGGCGTTTTTCCATAGGCTCCGCCCCCCTGACGAGCATCACAAAAATCGAC
GCTCAAGTCAGAGGTGGCGAAACCCGACAGGACTATAAAGATACCAGGCGTTTCCCCCTGGAAGCTCCCT
CGTGCGCTCTCCTGTTCCGACCCTGCCGCTTACCGGATACCTGTCCGCCTTTCTCCCTTCGGGAAGCGTG
GCGCTTTCTCAATGCTCACGCTGTAGGTATCTCAGTTCGGTGTAGGTCGTTCGCTCCAAGCTGGGCTGTG
TGCACGAACCCCCCGTTCAGCCCGACCGCTGCGCCTTATCCGGTAACTATCGTCTTGAGTCCAACCCGGT
AAGACACGACTTATCGCCACTGGCAGCAGCCACTGGTAACAGGATTAGCAGAGCGAGGTATGTAGGCGGT
GCTACAGAGTTCTTGAAGTGGTGGCCTAACTACGGCTACACTAGAAGGACAGTATTTGGTATCTGCGCTC
TGCTGAAGCCAGTTACCTTCGGAAAAAGAGTTGGTAGCTCTTGATCCGGCAAACAAACCACCGCTGGTAG
CGGTGGTTTTTTTGTTTGCAAGCAGCAGATTACGCGCAGAAAAAAAGGATCTCAAGAAGATCCTTTGATC
TTTTCTACGGGGTCTGACGCTCAGTGGAACGAAAACTCACGTTAAGGGATTTTGGTCATGAGATTATCAA
AAAGGATCTTCACCTAGATCCTTTTAAATTAAAAATGAAGTTTTAAATCAATCTAAAGTATATATGAGTA
AACTTGGTCTGACAGTTACCAATGCTTAATCAGTGAGGCACCTATCTCAGCGATCTGTCTATTTCGTTCA
TCCATAGTTGCCTGACTCCCCGTCGTGTAGATAACTACGATACGGGAGGGCTTACCATCTGGCCCCAGTG
CTGCAATGATACCGCGAGACCCACGCTCACCGGCTCCAGATTTATCAGCAATAAACCAGCCAGCCGGAAG
GGCCGAGCGCAGAAGTGGTCCTGCAACTTTATCCGCCTCCATCCAGTCTATTAATTGTTGCCGGGAAGCT
AGAGTAAGTAGTTCGCCAGTTAATAGTTTGCGCAACGTTGTTGCCATTGCTGCAGGCATCGTGGTGTCAC
GCTCGTCGTTTGGTATGGCTTCATTCAGCTCCGGTTCCCAACGATCAAGGCGAGTTACATGATCCCCCAT
GTTGTGCAAAAAAGCGGTTAGCTCCTTCGGTCCTCCGATCGTTGTCAGAAGTAAGTTGGCCGCAGTGTTA
TCACTCATGGTTATGGCAGCACTGCATAATTCTCTTACTGTCATGCCATCCGTAAGATGCTTTTCTGTGA
CTGGTGAGTACTCAACCAAGTCATTCTGAGAATAGTGTATGCGGCGACCGAGTTGCTCTTGCCCGGCGTC
AACACGGGATAATACCGCGCCACATAGCAGAACTTTAAAAGTGCTCATCATTGGAAAACGTTCTTCGGGG
CGAAAACTCTCAAGGATCTTACCGCTGTTGAGATCCAGTTCGATGTAACCCACTCGTGCACCCAACTGAT
CTTCAGCATCTTTTACTTTCACCAGCGTTTCTGGGTGAGCAAAAACAGGAAGGCAAAATGCCGCAAAAAA
GGGAATAAGGGCGACACGGAAATGTTGAATACTCATACTCTTCCTTTTTCAATATTATTGAAGCATTTAT
CAGGGTTATTGTCTCATGAGCGGATACATATTTGAATGTATTTAGAAAAATAAACAAATAGGGGTTCCGC
GCACATTTCCCCGAAAAGTGCCACCTGACGTCTAAGAAACCATTATTATCATGACATTAACCTATAAAAA
TAGGCGTATCACGAGGCCCTTTCGT
